Addgene plasmid #105188: pLN434 (FuGW-G14p-mKate2-1Pe )
Purpose: Module 3 - GAL4 synthetic promoter (with fourteen binding sites) drives the expression of mKate2 transcripts containing miR1-Bs(Pe)
Depositing lab: Timothy Lu. Depositing organization: Massachusetts Institute of Technology. Publication: Synthetic RNA-Based Immunomodulatory Gene Circuits for Cancer Immunotherapy. Nissim L, Wu MR, Pery E, Binder-Nissim A, Suzuki HI, Stupp D, Wehrspaun C, Tabach Y, Sharp PA, Lu TK. Cell. 2017 Nov 16;171(5):1138-1150.e15. doi: 10.1016/j.cell.2017.09.049. Epub 2017 Oct 19. PubMed 29056342.
Backbone
  Vector backbone: FUGW
  Vector type: Mammalian Expression, Lentiviral, Synthetic Biology
Growth in bacteria
  Bacterial resistance: Ampicillin, 100 μg/mL
  Growth temperature: 37°C
  Growth strain: NEB Stable
  Copy number: Unknown
Gene/Insert
  Gene/Insert name: G14p-mKate2-1Pe
  Species: Synthetic
Terms and licenses: Academic/Nonprofit Terms; Industry Terms: Not Available to Industry
How to cite: pLN434 (FuGW-G14p-mKate2-1Pe ) was a gift from Timothy Lu (Addgene plasmid # 105188 ; http://n2t.net/addgene:105188 ; RRID:Addgene_105188)
