[The description below was written by a language model from this plasmid's Addgene catalogue record and pLannotate feature annotations shown in this document.]
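Description:
pLN434 (FuGW-G14p-mKate2-1Pe) is a 9.1 kb HIV-1-based lentiviral transfer plasmid built on the FUGW backbone for mammalian expression in synthetic biology applications. In bacteria it replicates from a high-copy ColE1/pUC-type origin and is selected with ampicillin through the β-lactamase gene. An f1 origin is also present, along with an SV40/EM7-driven BleoR cassette that could confer Zeocin-family resistance. This cassette lies outside the LTR-flanked region, so it would not be carried into the packaged viral genome. A CMV enhancer/promoter fused to a truncated 5' LTR drives production of the genomic RNA. That RNA contains the Ψ packaging signal with a gag fragment, the RRE for Rev-dependent nuclear export, the cPPT/CTS, a WPRE to boost transcript stability and expression, and a downstream truncated LTR followed by a bGH polyadenylation signal.

The payload is a synthetic GAL4-responsive promoter described as containing fourteen GAL4 binding sites. The automated annotation flags only a short UAS fragment in this region. This promoter drives the far-red fluorescent protein mKate2, which the annotation software labels as a TagRFP fragment because both proteins derive from the same Entacmaea quadricolor protein. According to the record, the mKate2 transcript carries miR1-Bs(Pe), apparently binding sites for a circuit microRNA designated miR1. The feature table does not annotate these sites, and the record does not give their position.

The depositor calls the construct "Module 3" of a multi-part RNA-based gene circuit developed for cancer immunotherapy. In this design the output reporter should be expressed only when a GAL4-based transactivator is present, and it can be further repressed post-transcriptionally by the cognate microRNA. The fluorescent readout makes it useful for testing and characterising circuit logic in transduced or transfected mammalian cells.
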