Features (pLannotate 1.2.2; 30 found; start..end, strand, type, name):
     31..83      -  misc_feature   bom (fragment): basis of mobility region from pBR322
    238..617     +  enhancer       CMV enhancer: human cytomegalovirus immediate early enhancer
    618..817     +  promoter       CMV promoter: human cytomegalovirus (CMV) immediate early promoter
    835..1015    +  LTR            5' LTR (truncated): truncated 5' long terminal repeat (LTR) from HIV-1
   1062..1187    +  misc_feature   HIV-1 Ψ: packaging signal of human immunodeficiency virus type 1
   1171..1534    +  CDS            HIV-1 gag (fragment): gag protein from human immunodeficiency virus 1; gag
   1680..1913    +  misc_feature   RRE: The Rev response element (RRE) of HIV-1 allows for Rev-dependent mRNA export from the nucleus to the cytoplasm.
   2290..2390    +  CDS            Rev (fragment): human immunodeficiency virus 1 (HIV-1) Rev protein; rev; enhances nuclear export of unspliced and incompletely spliced viral mRNAs
   2440..2557    +  misc_feature   cPPT/CTS: central polypurine tract and central termination sequence of HIV-1
   2628..2646    +  protein_bind   5X UAS (fragment): five tandem copies of the "ScaI site" 17-mer CGGAGTACTGTCCTCCG, an upstream activating sequence (UAS) that efficiently binds yeast Gal4 (Webster et al., 1988; Pfeiffer et al., 2010) GAL4
   3027..3738    +  CDS            TagRFP (fragment): monomeric derivative of red fluorescent protein from Entacmaea quadricolor (Merzlyak et al., 2007) mammalian codon-optimized
   3772..3792    +  misc_feature   MCS (fragment): pBluescript multiple cloning site
   3792..4380    +  misc_feature   WPRE: woodchuck hepatitis virus posttranscriptional regulatory element
   4317..4898    +  CDS            nef (fragment): NEF_HV1H2 - Experimental evidence at protein level: Swiss-Prot protein existence level 1. Extracellular Nef protein targets CD4(+) T-lymphocytes for apoptosis by interacting with CXCR4 surface receptors. From Human immunodeficiency virus type 1 group M subtype B (isolate HXB2) (HIV-1).
   4905..5085    +  LTR            5' LTR (truncated): truncated 5' long terminal repeat (LTR) from HIV-1
   5117..5341    +  polyA_signal   bGH poly(A) signal: bovine growth hormone polyadenylation signal
   5345..5366    +  promoter       SV40 promoter (fragment): SV40 enhancer and early promoter
   5387..5815    +  rep_origin     f1 ori (sequence partly withheld): f1 bacteriophage origin of replication; arrow indicates direction of (+) strand synthesis
   5829..6158    +  promoter       SV40 promoter: SV40 enhancer and early promoter
   6206..6253    +  promoter       EM7 promoter: synthetic bacterial promoter&nbsp
   6272..6646    +  CDS            BleoR: antibiotic-binding protein; Sh ble from Streptoalloteichus hindustanus; confers resistance to bleomycin, phleomycin, and Zeocin™
   6656..6781    +  CDS            ble (fragment): BLE_KLEPN - Experimental evidence at protein level: Swiss-Prot protein existence level 1. Binding protein with a strong affinity to the bleomycin family of antibiotics. Binds to CL990; an antimitotic-antibiotic compound. From Klebsiella pneumoniae.
   6776..6897    +  polyA_signal   SV40 poly(A) signal: SV40 polyadenylation signal
   6970..6986    -  protein_bind   lac operator: The lac repressor binds to the lac operator to inhibit transcription in E. coli. This inhibition can be relieved by adding lactose or isopropyl-β-D-thiogalactopyranoside (IPTG). lac repressor encoded by lacI
   6994..7024    -  promoter       lac promoter: promoter for the E. coli lac operon
   7039..7060    -  protein_bind   CAP binding site: CAP binding activates transcription in the presence of cAMP. E. coli catabolite activator protein
   7073..7165    -  CDS            lacI (fragment): lac repressor; lacI; The lac repressor binds to the lac operator to inhibit transcription in E. coli. This inhibition can be relieved by adding lactose or isopropyl-β-D-thiogalactopyranoside (IPTG).
   7348..7936    -  rep_origin     ori: high-copy-number ColE1/pMB1/pBR322/pUC origin of replication
   8107..8967    -  CDS            AmpR: β-lactamase; bla; confers resistance to ampicillin, carbenicillin, and related antibiotics
   8968..9072    -  promoter       AmpR promoter: bla
>Addgene plasmid #105188 | pLN434 (FuGW-G14p-mKate2-1Pe ) | addgene full sequence | sequence record 201259 | Addgene NGS Result
GTCGACGGATCGGGAGATCTCCCGATCCCCTATGGTGCACTCTCAGTACAATCTGCTCTGATGCCGCATA
GTTAAGCCAGTATCTGCTCCCTGCTTGTGTGTTGGAGGTCGCTGAGTAGTGCGCGAGCAAAATTTAAGCT
ACAACAAGGCAAGGCTTGACCGACAATTGCATGAAGAATCTGCTTAGGGTTAGGCGTTTTGCGCTGCTTC
GCGATGTACGGGCCAGATATACGCGTTGACATTGATTATTGACTAGTTATTAATAGTAATCAATTACGGG
GTCATTAGTTCATAGCCCATATATGGAGTTCCGCGTTACATAACTTACGGTAAATGGCCCGCCTGGCTGA
CCGCCCAACGACCCCCGCCCATTGACGTCAATAATGACGTATGTTCCCATAGTAACGCCAATAGGGACTT
TCCATTGACGTCAATGGGTGGAGTATTTACGGTAAACTGCCCACTTGGCAGTACATCAAGTGTATCATAT
GCCAAGTACGCCCCCTATTGACGTCAATGACGGTAAATGGCCCGCCTGGCATTATGCCCAGTACATGACC
TTATGGGACTTTCCTACTTGGCAGTACATCTACGTATTAGTCATCGCTATTACCATGGTGATGCGGTTTT
GGCAGTACATCAATGGGCGTGGATAGCGGTTTGACTCACGGGGATTTCCAAGTCTCCACCCCATTGACGT
CAATGGGAGTTTGTTTTGGCACCAAAATCAACGGGACTTTCCAAAATGTCGTAACAACTCCGCCCCATTG
ACGCAAATGGGCGGTAGGCGTGTACGGTGGGAGGTCTATATAAGCAGCGCGTTTTGCCTGTACTGGGTCT
CTCTGGTTAGACCAGATCTGAGCCTGGGAGCTCTCTGGCTAACTAGGGAACCCACTGCTTAAGCCTCAAT
AAAGCTTGCCTTGAGTGCTTCAAGTAGTGTGTGCCCGTCTGTTGTGTGACTCTGGTAACTAGAGATCCCT
CAGACCCTTTTAGTCAGTGTGGAAAATCTCTAGCAGTGGCGCCCGAACAGGGACTTGAAAGCGAAAGGGA
AACCAGAGGAGCTCTCTCGACGCAGGACTCGGCTTGCTGAAGCGCGCACGGCAAGAGGCGAGGGGCGGCG
ACTGGTGAGTACGCCAAAAATTTTGACTAGCGGAGGCTAGAAGGAGAGAGATGGGTGCGAGAGCGTCAGT
ATTAAGCGGGGGAGAATTAGATCGCGATGGGAAAAAATTCGGTTAAGGCCAGGGGGAAAGAAAAAATATA
AATTAAAACATATAGTATGGGCAAGCAGGGAGCTAGAACGATTCGCAGTTAATCCTGGCCTGTTAGAAAC
ATCAGAAGGCTGTAGACAAATACTGGGACAGCTACAACCATCCCTTCAGACAGGATCAGAAGAACTTAGA
TCATTATATAATACAGTAGCAACCCTCTATTGTGTGCATCAAAGGATAGAGATAAAAGACACCAAGGAAG
CTTTAGACAAGATAGAGGAAGAGCAAAACAAAAGTAAGACCACCGCACAGCAAGCGGCCGCTGATCTTCA
GACCTGGAGGAGGAGATATGAGGGACAATTGGAGAAGTGAATTATATAAATATAAAGTAGTAAAAATTGA
ACCATTAGGAGTAGCACCCACCAAGGCAAAGAGAAGAGTGGTGCAGAGAGAAAAAAGAGCAGTGGGAATA
GGAGCTTTGTTCCTTGGGTTCTTGGGAGCAGCAGGAAGCACTATGGGCGCAGCGTCAATGACGCTGACGG
TACAGGCCAGACAATTATTGTCTGGTATAGTGCAGCAGCAGAACAATTTGCTGAGGGCTATTGAGGCGCA
ACAGCATCTGTTGCAACTCACAGTCTGGGGCATCAAGCAGCTCCAGGCAAGAATCCTGGCTGTGGAAAGA
TACCTAAAGGATCAACAGCTCCTGGGGATTTGGGGTTGCTCTGGAAAACTCATTTGCACCACTGCTGTGC
CTTGGAATGCTAGTTGGAGTAATAAATCTCTGGAACAGATTTGGAATCACACGACCTGGATGGAGTGGGA
CAGAGAAATTAACAATTACACAAGCTTAATACACTCCTTAATTGAAGAATCGCAAAACCAGCAAGAAAAG
AATGAACAAGAATTATTGGAATTAGATAAATGGGCAAGTTTGTGGAATTGGTTTAACATAACAAATTGGC
TGTGGTATATAAAATTATTCATAATGATAGTAGGAGGCTTGGTAGGTTTAAGAATAGTTTTTGCTGTACT
TTCTATAGTGAATAGAGTTAGGCAGGGATATTCACCATTATCGTTTCAGACCCACCTCCCAACCCCGAGG
GGACCCGACAGGCCCGAAGGAATAGAAGAAGAAGGTGGAGAGAGAGACAGAGACAGATCCATTCGATTAG
TGAACGGATCGGCACTGCGTGCGCCAATTCTGCAGACAAATGGCAGTATTCATCCACAATTTTAAAAGAA
AAGGGGGGATTGGGGGGTACAGTGCAGGGGAAAGAATAGTAGACATAATAGCAACAGACATACAAACTAA
AGAATTACAAAAACAAATTACAAAAATTCAAAATTTTCGGGTTTATTACAGGGACAGCAGAGATCCAGTT
TGGTTAATGGATCCTCGATAGGTACCGAGTTTCTAGACGGAGTACTGTCCTCCGAGCGGAGTACTGTCCT
CCGACTCGAGCGGAGTACTGTCCTCCGATCGGAGTACTGTCCTCCGCGAATTCCGGAGTACTGTCCTCCG
AAGACGCTAGACGGAGTACTGTCCTCCGAGCGGAGTACTGTCCTCCGACTCGAGCGGAGTACTGTCCTCC
GGCGGAGTACTGTCCTCCGAGCGGAGTACTGTCCTCCGACTCGAGCGGAGTACTGTCCTCCGGCTAGACG
GAGTACTGTCCTCCGAGCGGAGTACTGTCCTCCGACTCGAGCGGAGTACTGTCCTCCGCTAGCGGGGGGC
TATAAAAGGGGGTGGGGGCGTTCGTCCTCACTCTAGATCTGCGATCTAAGTAAGCTTGGCATTCCGGTAC
TGTTGGTAAAGCCACCATGGTGTCTAAGGGCGAAGAGCTGATTAAGGAGAACATGCACATGAAGCTGTAC
ATGGAGGGCACCGTGAACAACCACCACTTCAAGTGCACATCCGAGGGCGAAGGCAAGCCCTACGAGGGCA
CCCAGACCATGAGAATCAAGGTGGTCGAGGGCGGCCCTCTCCCCTTCGCCTTCGACATCCTGGCTACCAG
CTTCATGTACGGCAGCAAAACCTTCATCAACCACACCCAGGGCATCCCCGACTTCTTTAAGCAGTCCTTC
CCTGAGGGCTTCACATGGGAGAGAGTCACCACATACGAAGACGGGGGCGTGCTGACCGCTACCCAGGACA
CCAGCCTCCAGGACGGCTGCCTCATCTACAACGTCAAGATCAGAGGGGTGAACTTCCCATCCAACGGCCC
TGTGATGCAGAAGAAAACACTCGGCTGGGAGGCCTCCACCGAGATGCTGTACCCCGCTGACGGCGGCCTG
GAAGGCAGAAGCGACATGGCCCTGAAGCTCGTGGGCGGGGGCCACCTGATCTGCAACTTGAAGACCACAT
ACAGATCCAAGAAACCCGCTAAGAACCTCAAGATGCCCGGCGTCTACTATGTGGACAGAAGACTGGAAAG
AATCAAGGAGGCCGACAAAGAGACCTACGTCGAGCAGCACGAGGTGGCTGTGGCCAGATACTGCGACCTC
CCTAGCAAACTGGGGCACAAACTTAATTAGGCACCGCTTGAAGTCTTTAATTAAATACCGGTCGATATCA
AGCTTATCGATAATCAACCTCTGGATTACAAAATTTGTGAAAGATTGACTGGTATTCTTAACTATGTTGC
TCCTTTTACGCTATGTGGATACGCTGCTTTAATGCCTTTGTATCATGCTATTGCTTCCCGTATGGCTTTC
ATTTTCTCCTCCTTGTATAAATCCTGGTTGCTGTCTCTTTATGAGGAGTTGTGGCCCGTTGTCAGGCAAC
GTGGCGTGGTGTGCACTGTGTTTGCTGACGCAACCCCCACTGGTTGGGGCATTGCCACCACCTGTCAGCT
CCTTTCCGGGACTTTCGCTTTCCCCCTCCCTATTGCCACGGCGGAACTCATCGCCGCCTGCCTTGCCCGC
TGCTGGACAGGGGCTCGGCTGTTGGGCACTGACAATTCCGTGGTGTTGTCGGGGAAATCATCGTCCTTTC
CTTGGCTGCTCGCCTGTGTTGCCACCTGGATTCTGCGCGGGACGTCCTTCTGCTACGTCCCTTCGGCCCT
CAATCCAGCGGACCTTCCTTCCCGCGGCCTGCTGCCGGCTCTGCGGCCTCTTCCGCGTCTTCGCCTTCGC
CCTCAGACGAGTCGGATCTCCCTTTGGGCCGCCTCCCCGCATCGATACCGTCGACCTCGAGACCTAGAAA
AACATGGAGCAATCACAAGTAGCAATACAGCAGCTACCAATGCTGATTGTGCCTGGCTAGAAGCACAAGA
GGAGGAGGAGGTGGGTTTTCCAGTCACACCTCAGGTACCTTTAAGACCAATGACTTACAAGGCAGCTGTA
GATCTTAGCCACTTTTTAAAAGAAAAGGGGGGACTGGAAGGGCTAATTCACTCCCAACGAAGACAAGATA
TCCTTGATCTGTGGATCTACCACACACAAGGCTACTTCCCTGATTGGCAGAACTACACACCAGGGCCAGG
GATCAGATATCCACTGACCTTTGGATGGTGCTACAAGCTAGTACCAGTTGAGCAAGAGAAGGTAGAAGAA
GCCAATGAAGGAGAGAACACCCGCTTGTTACACCCTGTGAGCCTGCATGGGATGGATGACCCGGAGAGAG
AAGTATTAGAGTGGAGGTTTGACAGCCGCCTAGCATTTCATCACATGGCCCGAGAGCTGCATCCGGACTG
TACTGGGTCTCTCTGGTTAGACCAGATCTGAGCCTGGGAGCTCTCTGGCTAACTAGGGAACCCACTGCTT
AAGCCTCAATAAAGCTTGCCTTGAGTGCTTCAAGTAGTGTGTGCCCGTCTGTTGTGTGACTCTGGTAACT
AGAGATCCCTCAGACCCTTTTAGTCAGTGTGGAAAATCTCTAGCAGGGCCCGTTTAAACCCGCTGATCAG
CCTCGACTGTGCCTTCTAGTTGCCAGCCATCTGTTGTTTGCCCCTCCCCCGTGCCTTCCTTGACCCTGGA
AGGTGCCACTCCCACTGTCCTTTCCTAATAAAATGAGGAAATTGCATCGCATTGTCTGAGTAGGTGTCAT
TCTATTCTGGGGGGTGGGGTGGGGCAGGACAGCAAGGGGGAGGATTGGGAAGACAATAGCAGGCATGCTG
GGGATGCGGTGGGCTCTATGGCTTCTGAGGCGGAAAGAACCAGCTGGGGCTCTAGGGGGTATCCCC
[124 nt withheld, positions 5387-5510]
C
[91 nt withheld, positions 5512-5602]
A
[49 nt withheld, positions 5604-5652]
CCTTTGACGTTGGAGTCCACGTTCTTT
[37 nt withheld, positions 5680-5716]
ACCCTATCTCGGTCTATTCTTTTGATTTATAAGGGATTTTGCCGATTTCGGCCTATTGGTTAAAAAATGA
GCTGATTTAACAAAAATTTAACGCGAATTAATTCTGTGGAATGTGTGTCAGTTAGGGTGTGGAAAGTCCC
CAGGCTCCCCAGCAGGCAGAAGTATGCAAAGCATGCATCTCAATTAGTCAGCAACCAGGTGTGGAAAGTC
CCCAGGCTCCCCAGCAGGCAGAAGTATGCAAAGCATGCATCTCAATTAGTCAGCAACCATAGTCCCGCCC
CTAACTCCGCCCATCCCGCCCCTAACTCCGCCCAGTTCCGCCCATTCTCCGCCCCATGGCTGACTAATTT
TTTTTATTTATGCAGAGGCCGAGGCCGCCTCTGCCTCTGAGCTATTCCAGAAGTAGTGAGGAGGCTTTTT
TGGAGGCCTAGGCTTTTGCAAAAAGCTCCCGGGAGCTTGTATATCCATTTTCGGATCTGATCAGCACGTG
TTGACAATTAATCATCGGCATAGTATATCGGCATAGTATAATACGACAAGGTGAGGAACTAAACCATGGC
CAAGTTGACCAGTGCCGTTCCGGTGCTCACCGCGCGCGACGTCGCCGGAGCGGTCGAGTTCTGGACCGAC
CGGCTCGGGTTCTCCCGGGACTTCGTGGAGGACGACTTCGCCGGTGTGGTCCGGGACGACGTGACCCTGT
TCATCAGCGCGGTCCAGGACCAGGTGGTGCCGGACAACACCCTGGCCTGGGTGTGGGTGCGCGGCCTGGA
CGAGCTGTACGCCGAGTGGTCGGAGGTCGTGTCCACGAACTTCCGGGACGCCTCCGGGCCGGCCATGACC
GAGATCGGCGAGCAGCCGTGGGGGCGGGAGTTCGCCCTGCGCGACCCGGCCGGCAACTGCGTGCACTTCG
TGGCCGAGGAGCAGGACTGACACGTGCTACGAGATTTCGATTCCACCGCCGCCTTCTATGAAAGGTTGGG
CTTCGGAATCGTTTTCCGGGACGCCGGCTGGATGATCCTCCAGCGCGGGGATCTCATGCTGGAGTTCTTC
GCCCACCCCAACTTGTTTATTGCAGCTTATAATGGTTACAAATAAAGCAATAGCATCACAAATTTCACAA
ATAAAGCATTTTTTTCACTGCATTCTAGTTGTGGTTTGTCCAAACTCATCAATGTATCTTATCATGTCTG
TATACCGTCGACCTCTAGCTAGAGCTTGGCGTAATCATGGTCATAGCTGTTTCCTGTGTGAAATTGTTAT
CCGCTCACAATTCCACACAACATACGAGCCGGAAGCATAAAGTGTAAAGCCTGGGGTGCCTAATGAGTGA
GCTAACTCACATTAATTGCGTTGCGCTCACTGCCCGCTTTCCAGTCGGGAAACCTGTCGTGCCAGCTGCA
TTAATGAATCGGCCAACGCGCGGGGAGAGGCGGTTTGCGTATTGGGCGCTCTTCCGCTTCCTCGCTCACT
GACTCGCTGCGCTCGGTCGTTCGGCTGCGGCGAGCGGTATCAGCTCACTCAAAGGCGGTAATACGGTTAT
CCACAGAATCAGGGGATAACGCAGGAAAGAACATGTGAGCAAAAGGCCAGCAAAAGGCCAGGAACCGTAA
AAAGGCCGCGTTGCTGGCGTTTTTCCATAGGCTCCGCCCCCCTGACGAGCATCACAAAAATCGACGCTCA
AGTCAGAGGTGGCGAAACCCGACAGGACTATAAAGATACCAGGCGTTTCCCCCTGGAAGCTCCCTCGTGC
GCTCTCCTGTTCCGACCCTGCCGCTTACCGGATACCTGTCCGCCTTTCTCCCTTCGGGAAGCGTGGCGCT
TTCTCATAGCTCACGCTGTAGGTATCTCAGTTCGGTGTAGGTCGTTCGCTCCAAGCTGGGCTGTGTGCAC
GAACCCCCCGTTCAGCCCGACCGCTGCGCCTTATCCGGTAACTATCGTCTTGAGTCCAACCCGGTAAGAC
ACGACTTATCGCCACTGGCAGCAGCCACTGGTAACAGGATTAGCAGAGCGAGGTATGTAGGCGGTGCTAC
AGAGTTCTTGAAGTGGTGGCCTAACTACGGCTACACTAGAAGAACAGTATTTGGTATCTGCGCTCTGCTG
AAGCCAGTTACCTTCGGAAAAAGAGTTGGTAGCTCTTGATCCGGCAAACAAACCACCGCTGGTAGCGGTG
GTTTTTTTGTTTGCAAGCAGCAGATTACGCGCAGAAAAAAAGGATCTCAAGAAGATCCTTTGATCTTTTC
TACGGGGTCTGACGCTCAGTGGAACGAAAACTCACGTTAAGGGATTTTGGTCATGAGATTATCAAAAAGG
ATCTTCACCTAGATCCTTTTAAATTAAAAATGAAGTTTTAAATCAATCTAAAGTATATATGAGTAAACTT
GGTCTGACAGTTACCAATGCTTAATCAGTGAGGCACCTATCTCAGCGATCTGTCTATTTCGTTCATCCAT
AGTTGCCTGACTCCCCGTCGTGTAGATAACTACGATACGGGAGGGCTTACCATCTGGCCCCAGTGCTGCA
ATGATACCGCGAGACCCACGCTCACCGGCTCCAGATTTATCAGCAATAAACCAGCCAGCCGGAAGGGCCG
AGCGCAGAAGTGGTCCTGCAACTTTATCCGCCTCCATCCAGTCTATTAATTGTTGCCGGGAAGCTAGAGT
AAGTAGTTCGCCAGTTAATAGTTTGCGCAACGTTGTTGCCATTGCTACAGGCATCGTGGTGTCACGCTCG
TCGTTTGGTATGGCTTCATTCAGCTCCGGTTCCCAACGATCAAGGCGAGTTACATGATCCCCCATGTTGT
GCAAAAAAGCGGTTAGCTCCTTCGGTCCTCCGATCGTTGTCAGAAGTAAGTTGGCCGCAGTGTTATCACT
CATGGTTATGGCAGCACTGCATAATTCTCTTACTGTCATGCCATCCGTAAGATGCTTTTCTGTGACTGGT
GAGTACTCAACCAAGTCATTCTGAGAATAGTGTATGCGGCGACCGAGTTGCTCTTGCCCGGCGTCAATAC
GGGATAATACCGCGCCACATAGCAGAACTTTAAAAGTGCTCATCATTGGAAAACGTTCTTCGGGGCGAAA
ACTCTCAAGGATCTTACCGCTGTTGAGATCCAGTTCGATGTAACCCACTCGTGCACCCAACTGATCTTCA
GCATCTTTTACTTTCACCAGCGTTTCTGGGTGAGCAAAAACAGGAAGGCAAAATGCCGCAAAAAAGGGAA
TAAGGGCGACACGGAAATGTTGAATACTCATACTCTTCCTTTTTCAATATTATTGAAGCATTTATCAGGG
TTATTGTCTCATGAGCGGATACATATTTGAATGTATTTAGAAAAATAAACAAATAGGGGTTCCGCGCACA
TTTCCCCGAAAAGTGCCACCTGAC
